Addgene plasmid #211891: pGS275_6xHis-EGFP-CENP-T[1-242/3D (T11, T27, T85)]
Purpose: Bacterial expression of CENP-T[1-242/3D]
Depositing lab: Iain Cheeseman. Depositing organization: Whitehead Institute for Biomedical Research.
Backbone
  Vector backbone: pRSETa
  Vector type: Bacterial Expression
Growth in bacteria
  Bacterial resistance: Ampicillin, 100 μg/mL
  Growth temperature: 37°C
  Growth strain: DH5alpha
  Copy number: High Copy
Gene/Insert
  Gene/Insert name: CENP-T[1-242/3D]
  Species: H. sapiens (human)
  Mutation: T11D, T27D, T85D
  Entrez Gene: CENPT (a.k.a. C16orf56, CENP-T, SSMGA)
  Cloning method: Restriction Enzyme; 5′ cloning site Unknown (unknown if destroyed)
Terms and licenses: Academic/Nonprofit Terms; Industry Terms: Not Available to Industry
How to cite: pGS275_6xHis-EGFP-CENP-T[1-242/3D (T11, T27, T85)] was a gift from Iain Cheeseman (Addgene plasmid # 211891 ; http://n2t.net/addgene:211891 ; RRID:Addgene_211891)
