[The description below was written by a language model from this plasmid's Addgene catalogue record and pLannotate feature annotations shown in this document.]
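Description:
pGS275_6xHis-EGFP-CENP-T[1-242/3D (T11, T27, T85)] is a bacterial expression plasmid of about 4.5 kb built on the pRSETa backbone and designed to produce a fluorescently tagged N-terminal fragment of the human kinetochore protein CENP-T in E. coli. It replicates from a high-copy ColE1/pUC-type origin and is selected with ampicillin through the β-lactamase gene and its own promoter. An f1 phage origin is also present, a standard backbone element that permits single-stranded DNA production.

Expression is driven by a T7 promoter followed by the T7 gene 10 ribosome binding site, and ends at a T7 terminator, so the plasmid requires a host that supplies T7 RNA polymerase. The open reading frame begins with the usual pRSET leader: a short match that corresponds to the 6xHis tag, the T7 gene 10 leader peptide and the Xpress epitope with its enterokinase cleavage site. EGFP follows, then a linker region annotated with a second short capTEV-type fragment and an S-tag, and finally the CENP-T coding fragment for residues 1–242. The small SET1, lacZα, lacI and MCS fragments in the table appear to be short backbone remnants or partial matches rather than functional elements.

The insert carries three threonine-to-aspartate substitutions (T11D, T27D, T85D), the "3D" of the name. Substitutions of this type are commonly used to mimic phosphorylation, although the record does not say so. The stated purpose is bacterial expression of CENP-T[1-242/3D]; the His tag would allow affinity purification and EGFP fluorescent detection of the recombinant protein.
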