Features (pLannotate 1.2.2; 18 found; start..end, strand, type, name):
     27..45      +  promoter       T7 promoter: promoter for bacteriophage T7 RNA polymerase
     77..99      +  RBS            RBS: efficient ribosome binding site from bacteriophage T7 gene 10 (Olins and Rangwala, 1989)
    119..139     +  CDS            capTEV™ (fragment): composite tag for in vivo biotinylation, TEV protease cleavage, and 6xHis tagging
    140..172     +  CDS            T7 tag (gene 10 leader): leader peptide from bacteriophage T7 gene 10 promotes efficient translation in E. coli
    176..199     +  CDS            Xpress™ tag: Xpress™ epitope tag, including an enterokinase recognition and cleavage site
    242..958     +  CDS            EGFP: EGFP is a basic (constitutively fluorescent) green fluorescent protein published in 1996, derived from Aequorea victoria. It is reported to be a rapidly-maturing weak dimer with moderate acid sensitivity.
    985..1003    +  misc_feature   MCS (fragment): pBluescript multiple cloning site
   1004..1023    +  CDS            capTEV™ (fragment): composite tag for in vivo biotinylation, TEV protease cleavage, and 6xHis tagging
   1037..1081    +  CDS            S-Tag: affinity and epitope tag derived from pancreatic ribonuclease A
   1100..1825    +  CDS            CENPT (fragment): CENPT_HUMAN - Also known as C16orf56, ICEN22. Experimental evidence at protein level: Swiss-Prot protein existence level 1. Component of the CENPA-NAC (nucleosome-associated) complex, a complex that plays a central role in assembly of kinetochore proteins, mitotic progression and chromosome segregation. The CENPA-NAC complex recruits the CENPA-CAD (nucleosome distal) complex and may be involved in incorporation of newly synthesized CENPA into centromeres. Part of a nucleosome-associated complex that binds specifically to histone H3- containing nucleosomes at the centromere, as opposed to nucle
   1841..1890    +  CDS            SET1 (fragment): solubility-enhancement tag derived from T7 phage gene 10B
   1898..1945    +  terminator     T7 terminator: transcription terminator for bacteriophage T7 RNA polymerase
   1971..2037    +  CDS            lacZα (fragment): LacZα fragment of β-galactosidase; lacZ fragment
   2042..2470    +  rep_origin     f1 ori (sequence partly withheld): f1 bacteriophage origin of replication; arrow indicates direction of (+) strand synthesis
   2523..2627    +  promoter       AmpR promoter: bla
   2628..3488    +  CDS            AmpR: β-lactamase; bla; confers resistance to ampicillin, carbenicillin, and related antibiotics
   3659..4247    +  rep_origin     ori: high-copy-number ColE1/pMB1/pBR322/pUC origin of replication
   4430..7       +  CDS            lacI (fragment) (across the origin): lac repressor; lacI; The lac repressor binds to the lac operator to inhibit transcription in E. coli. This inhibition can be relieved by adding lactose or isopropyl-β-D-thiogalactopyranoside (IPTG).
>Addgene plasmid #211891 | pGS275_6xHis-EGFP-CENP-T[1-242/3D (T11, T27, T85)] | addgene full sequence | sequence record 424834 | Addgene NGS Result
AATGCAGGATCTCGATCCCGCGAAATTAATACGACTCACTATAGGGAGACCACAACGGTTTCCCTCTAGA
AATAATTTTGTTTAACTTTAAGAAGGAGATATACATATGCGGGGTTCTCATCATCATCATCATCATGGTA
TGGCTAGCATGACTGGTGGACAGCAAATGGGTCGGGATCTGTACGACGATGACGATAAGGATCGATGGGG
ATCCGAGCTCGAGATCTGCAGCTGGTACCAGATGGTGAGCAAGGGCGAGGAGCTGTTCACCGGGGTGGTG
CCCATCCTGGTCGAGCTGGACGGCGACGTAAACGGCCACAAGTTCAGCGTGTCCGGCGAGGGCGAGGGCG
ATGCCACCTACGGCAAGCTGACCCTGAAGTTCATCTGCACCACCGGCAAGCTGCCCGTGCCCTGGCCCAC
CCTCGTGACCACCCTGACCTACGGCGTGCAGTGCTTCAGCCGCTACCCCGACCACATGAAGCAGCACGAC
TTCTTCAAGTCCGCCATGCCCGAAGGCTACGTCCAGGAGCGCACCATCTTCTTCAAGGACGACGGCAACT
ACAAGACCCGCGCCGAGGTGAAGTTCGAGGGCGACACCCTGGTGAACCGCATCGAGCTGAAGGGCATCGA
CTTCAAGGAGGACGGCAACATCCTGGGGCACAAGCTGGAGTACAACTACAACAGCCACAACGTCTATATC
ATGGCCGACAAGCAGAAGAACGGCATCAAGGTGAACTTCAAGATCCGCCACAACATCGAGGACGGCAGCG
TGCAGCTCGCCGACCACTACCAGCAGAACACCCCCATCGGCGACGGCCCCGTGCTGCTGCCCGACAACCA
CTACCTGAGCACCCAGTCCGCCCTGAGCAAAGACCCCAACGAGAAGCGCGATCACATGGTCCTGCTGGAG
TTCGTGACCGCCGCCGGGATCACTCTCGGCATGGACGAGCTGTACAAGTCCGGAGGGGATCGGTGGAGCT
CCACCGGTGGCGGCCGCTCTAGAGAGAATCTTTATTTTCAGGGCGCCGCCAAATTCAAAGAAACCGCTGC
TGCTAAATTCGAACGCCAGCACATGGACAGCGGAGGTGGAGGTACTAGTATGGCAGACCACAACCCTGAC
AGCGATTCTGACCCTCGTACACTGCTGCGTCGTGTGCTGGATACTGCTGATCCTCGTGATCCTCGTCGTC
CTCGTAGCGCTCGTGCTGGTGCTCGCCGTGCCCTGCTGGAAACAGCCTCTCCTCGTAAACTGAGTGGCCA
GACCCGTACTATTGCCCGTGGGCGTTCACATGGAGCCCGCTCGGTCGGTCGTAGTGCTCACATTCAAGCC
TCGGGACACCTGGAAGAACAAGACCCTCGTACCCTGCTGAAAAACATCCTGCTGACTGCCCCTGAAAGCT
CTATTCTGATGCCGGAAAGCGTCGTTAAACCGGTTCCTGCTCCTCAAGCCGTTCAACCTTCTCGTCAAGA
GTCCTCCTGTGGATCTCTGGAGCTGCAACTGCCTGAACTGGAGCCTCCTACAACACTGGCACCGGGGCTG
CTGGCGCCTGGTCGTCGTAAACAACGTCTGCGTCTGAGCGTGTTTCAACAAGGTGTTGATCAGGGCCTGA
GTCTGTCTCAAGAACCTCAAGGCAACGCTGATGCTTCTAGTCTGACCCGTTCTCTGAACCTGACCTTTGC
TACTCCACTGCAACCTCAAAGCGTCCAACGTCCTGGACTGGCTCGCCGCCCTCCTGCTCGCCGTGCCGTT
GATGTGGGTGCTTTTCTGCGTGACCTGCGTGATACAAGCCTGGCACCTCCGAATATTGTGCTGGAGGATA
CACAGTGAAAGCTTGATCCGGCTGCTAACAAAGCCCGAAAGGAAGCTGAGTTGGCTGCTGCCACCGCTGA
GCAATAACTAGCATAACCCCTTGGGGCCTCTAAACGGGTCTTGAGGGGTTTTTTGCTGAAAGGAGGAACT
ATATCCGGATCTGGCGTAATAGCGAAGAGGCCCGCACCGATCGCCCTTCCCAACAGTTGCGCAGCCTGAA
TGGCGAATGGG
[124 nt withheld, positions 2042-2165]
C
[91 nt withheld, positions 2167-2257]
A
[49 nt withheld, positions 2259-2307]
CCTTTGACGTTGGAGTCCACGTTCTTT
[37 nt withheld, positions 2335-2371]
ACCCTATCTCGGTCTATTCTTTTGATTTATAAGGGATTTTGCCGATTTCGGCCTATTGGTTAAAAAATGA
GCTGATTTAACAAAAATTTAACGCGAATTTTAACAAAATATTAACGCTTACAATTTAGGTGGCACTTTTC
GGGGAAATGTGCGCGGAACCCCTATTTGTTTATTTTTCTAAATACATTCAAATATGTATCCGCTCATGAG
ACAATAACCCTGATAAATGCTTCAATAATATTGAAAAAGGAAGAGTATGAGTATTCAACATTTCCGTGTC
GCCCTTATTCCCTTTTTTGCGGCATTTTGCCTTCCTGTTTTTGCTCACCCAGAAACGCTGGTGAAAGTAA
AAGATGCTGAAGATCAGTTGGGTGCACGAGTGGGTTACATCGAACTGGATCTCAACAGCGGTAAGATCCT
TGAGAGTTTTCGCCCCGAAGAACGTTTTCCAATGATGAGCACTTTTAAAGTTCTGCTATGTGGCGCGGTA
TTATCCCGTATTGACGCCGGGCAAGAGCAACTCGGTCGCCGCATACACTATTCTCAGAATGACTTGGTTG
AGTACTCACCAGTCACAGAAAAGCATCTTACGGATGGCATGACAGTAAGAGAATTATGCAGTGCTGCCAT
AACCATGAGTGATAACACTGCGGCCAACTTACTTCTGACAACGATCGGAGGACCGAAGGAGCTAACCGCT
TTTTTGCACAACATGGGGGATCATGTAACTCGCCTTGATCGTTGGGAACCGGAGCTGAATGAAGCCATAC
CAAACGACGAGCGTGACACCACGATGCCTGTAGCAATGGCAACAACGTTGCGCAAACTATTAACTGGCGA
ACTACTTACTCTAGCTTCCCGGCAACAATTAATAGACTGGATGGAGGCGGATAAAGTTGCAGGACCACTT
CTGCGCTCGGCCCTTCCGGCTGGCTGGTTTATTGCTGATAAATCTGGAGCCGGTGAGCGTGGGTCTCGCG
GTATCATTGCAGCACTGGGGCCAGATGGTAAGCCCTCCCGTATCGTAGTTATCTACACGACGGGGAGTCA
GGCAACTATGGATGAACGAAATAGACAGATCGCTGAGATAGGTGCCTCACTGATTAAGCATTGGTAACTG
TCAGACCAAGTTTACTCATATATACTTTAGATTGATTTAAAACTTCATTTTTAATTTAAAAGGATCTAGG
TGAAGATCCTTTTTGATAATCTCATGACCAAAATCCCTTAACGTGAGTTTTCGTTCCACTGAGCGTCAGA
CCCCGTAGAAAAGATCAAAGGATCTTCTTGAGATCCTTTTTTTCTGCGCGTAATCTGCTGCTTGCAAACA
AAAAAACCACCGCTACCAGCGGTGGTTTGTTTGCCGGATCAAGAGCTACCAACTCTTTTTCCGAAGGTAA
CTGGCTTCAGCAGAGCGCAGATACCAAATACTGTTCTTCTAGTGTAGCCGTAGTTAGGCCACCACTTCAA
GAACTCTGTAGCACCGCCTACATACCTCGCTCTGCTAATCCTGTTACCAGTGGCTGCTGCCAGTGGCGAT
AAGTCGTGTCTTACCGGGTTGGACTCAAGACGATAGTTACCGGATAAGGCGCAGCGGTCGGGCTGAACGG
GGGGTTCGTGCACACAGCCCAGCTTGGAGCGAACGACCTACACCGAACTGAGATACCTACAGCGTGAGCT
ATGAGAAAGCGCCACGCTTCCCGAAGGGAGAAAGGCGGACAGGTATCCGGTAAGCGGCAGGGTCGGAACA
GGAGAGCGCACGAGGGAGCTTCCAGGGGGAAACGCCTGGTATCTTTATAGTCCTGTCGGGTTTCGCCACC
TCTGACTTGAGCGTCGATTTTTGTGATGCTCGTCAGGGGGGCGGAGCCTATGGAAAAACGCCAGCAACGC
GGCCTTTTTACGGTTCCTGGCCTTTTGCTGGCCTTTTGCTCACATGTTCTTTCCTGCGTTATCCCCTGAT
TCTGTGGATAACCGTATTACCGCCTTTGAGTGAGCTGATACCGCTCGCCGCAGCCGAACGACCGAGCGCA
GCGAGTCAGTGAGCGAGGAAGCGGAAGAGCGCCCAATACGCAAACCGCCTCTCCCCGCGCGTTGGCCGAT
TCATT
